Addgene plasmid #193600: pXPR_003 sgAP2M1 guide 1
Purpose: AP2M1 knockout
Depositing lab: William Hahn. Depositing organization: Dana-Farber Cancer Institute. Publication: Systematic interrogation of tumor cell resistance to CAR T cell therapy in pancreatic cancer. Hagel KR, Arafeh R, Gang S, Arnoff TE, Larson RC, Doench JG, Mathewson ND, Wucherpfennig KW, Maus MV, Hahn WC. Cancer Res. 2022 Dec 22:CAN-22-2245. doi: 10.1158/0008-5472.CAN-22-2245. PubMed 36548402.
Backbone
  Vector backbone: pXPR_003
  Vector type: Lentiviral
  Selectable markers: Puromycin
Growth in bacteria
  Bacterial resistance: Ampicillin, 100 μg/mL
  Growth temperature: 30°C
  Growth strain: NEB Stable
  Copy number: High Copy
Gene/Insert
  Gene/Insert name: sgAP2M1 guide 1
  gRNA/shRNA sequence: ACTTGCTGAGTCGCACACAC
  Species: H. sapiens (human)
  Entrez Gene: AP2M1 (a.k.a. AP50, CLAPM1, MRD60, mu2)
  Cloning method: Restriction Enzyme; 5′ cloning site Unknown (unknown if destroyed); 3′ cloning site Unknown (unknown if destroyed)
Terms and licenses: Academic/Nonprofit Terms; Industry Terms: Not Available to Industry
How to cite: pXPR_003 sgAP2M1 guide 1 was a gift from William Hahn (Addgene plasmid # 193600 ; http://n2t.net/addgene:193600 ; RRID:Addgene_193600)
