[The description below was written by a language model from this plasmid's Addgene catalogue record and pLannotate feature annotations shown in this document.]
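Description:
pXPR_003 sgAP2M1 guide 1 is a lentiviral single-guide RNA expression plasmid built on the pXPR_003 backbone and intended to knock out human AP2M1, which encodes the mu2 subunit of the AP-2 clathrin adaptor complex. The annotated full sequence is 8,323 nt. In bacteria it is maintained through a high-copy ColE1/pUC-type origin and selected with ampicillin via the β-lactamase gene. An f1 origin and remnants of a lacZα/lac promoter cloning region, with flanking T3 and T7 promoters, are carried over from the parental plasmid.

The viral portion has a third-generation, self-inactivating layout. An RSV promoter drives a truncated HIV-1 5' LTR, followed by the Ψ packaging signal with a partial gag sequence, the Rev response element, a cPPT/CTS element and a ΔU3 3' LTR, with an SV40 polyadenylation signal and SV40 origin downstream. Between the LTRs, a human U6 RNA polymerase III promoter transcribes the AP2M1-targeting spacer, which sits in the gap between the promoter and the Streptococcus pyogenes Cas9 guide RNA scaffold. A separate EF-1α promoter, including its intron A, drives puromycin N-acetyltransferase for selection of transduced mammalian cells, and a WPRE enhances transcript expression.

No Cas9 coding sequence is annotated, so the nuclease must be supplied separately, for example by using cells that already express Cas9. The associated publication concerns tumor cell resistance to CAR T cell therapy in pancreatic cancer. This construct would therefore serve for single-gene AP2M1 knockout in that setting, although the record states only the knockout purpose.
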