Features (pLannotate 1.2.2; 29 found; start..end, strand, type, name):
      3..158     +  CDS            env (fragment): ENV_HV1H2 - Experimental evidence at protein level: Swiss-Prot protein existence level 1. [Transmembrane protein gp41]: Acts as a class I viral fusion protein. Under the current model, the protein has at least 3 conformational states: pre-fusion native state, pre-hairpin intermediate state, and post-fusion hairpin state. During fusion of viral and target intracellular membranes, the coiled coil regions (heptad repeats) assume a trimer-of-hairpins structure, positioning the fusion peptide in close proximity to the C-terminal region of the ectodomain. The formation of this structure appears to d
    162..402     +  promoter       U6 promoter: RNA polymerase III promoter for human U6 snRNA
    432..507     +  misc_RNA       gRNA scaffold: guide RNA scaffold for the Streptococcus pyogenes CRISPR/Cas9 system
    563..680     +  misc_feature   cPPT/CTS: central polypurine tract and central termination sequence of HIV-1
    746..812     +  CDS            small t antigen (fragment): SV40 (simian virus 40) small t antigen
    838..1049    +  promoter       EF-1α core promoter: core promoter for human elongation factor EF-1α
   1050..1988    +  intron         EF-1α intron A: intron upstream of the start codon of human EF-1α
   2010..2609    +  CDS            PuroR (fragment): puromycin N-acetyltransferase; pac from Streptomyces; confers resistance to puromycin
   2625..3213    +  misc_feature   WPRE: woodchuck hepatitis virus posttranscriptional regulatory element
   3264..3283    +  misc_feature   cPPT/CTS (fragment): central polypurine tract and central termination sequence of HIV-1
   3285..3518    +  LTR            3' LTR (ΔU3): self-inactivating 3' long terminal repeat (LTR) from HIV-1
   3596..3717    +  polyA_signal   SV40 poly(A) signal: SV40 polyadenylation signal
   3757..3892    +  rep_origin     SV40 ori: SV40 origin of replication
   3913..3931    -  promoter       T7 promoter: promoter for bacteriophage T7 RNA polymerase
   3939..4094    +  CDS            lacZα (fragment): LacZα fragment of β-galactosidase; lacZ fragment
   4099..4527    +  rep_origin     f1 ori (sequence partly withheld): f1 bacteriophage origin of replication; arrow indicates direction of (+) strand synthesis
   4580..4684    +  promoter       AmpR promoter: bla
   4685..5545    +  CDS            AmpR: β-lactamase; bla; confers resistance to ampicillin, carbenicillin, and related antibiotics
   5716..6304    +  rep_origin     ori: high-copy-number ColE1/pMB1/pBR322/pUC origin of replication
   6487..6579    +  CDS            lacI (fragment): lac repressor; lacI; The lac repressor binds to the lac operator to inhibit transcription in E. coli. This inhibition can be relieved by adding lactose or isopropyl-β-D-thiogalactopyranoside (IPTG).
   6592..6613    +  protein_bind   CAP binding site: CAP binding activates transcription in the presence of cAMP. E. coli catabolite activator protein
   6628..6658    +  promoter       lac promoter: promoter for the E. coli lac operon
   6666..6682    +  protein_bind   lac operator: The lac repressor binds to the lac operator to inhibit transcription in E. coli. This inhibition can be relieved by adding lactose or isopropyl-β-D-thiogalactopyranoside (IPTG). lac repressor encoded by lacI
   6727..6745    +  promoter       T3 promoter: promoter for bacteriophage T3 RNA polymerase
   6773..6999    +  promoter       RSV promoter: Rous sarcoma virus enhancer/promoter
   7000..7180    +  LTR            5' LTR (truncated): truncated 5' long terminal repeat (LTR) from HIV-1
   7227..7352    +  misc_feature   HIV-1 Ψ: packaging signal of human immunodeficiency virus type 1
   7336..7699    +  CDS            HIV-1 gag (fragment): gag protein from human immunodeficiency virus 1; gag
   7845..8078    +  misc_feature   RRE: The Rev response element (RRE) of HIV-1 allows for Rev-dependent mRNA export from the nucleus to the cytoplasm.
>Addgene plasmid #193600 | pXPR_003 sgAP2M1 guide 1 | addgene full sequence | sequence record 380092 | Addgene NGS Result
TAACAAATTGGCTGTGGTATATAAAATTATTCATAATGATAGTAGGAGGCTTGGTAGGTTTAAGAATAGT
TTTTGCTGTACTTTCTATAGTGAATAGAGTTAGGCAGGGATATTCACCATTATCGTTTCAGACCCACCTC
CCAACCCCGAGGGGACCCAGAGAGGGCCTATTTCCCATGATTCCTTCATATTTGCATATACGATACAAGG
CTGTTAGAGAGATAATTAGAATTAATTTGACTGTAAACACAAAGATATTAGTACAAAATACGTGACGTAG
AAAGTAATAATTTCTTGGGTAGTTTGCAGTTTTAAAATTATGTTTTAAAATGGACTATCATATGCTTACC
GTAACTTGAAAGTATTTCGATTTCTTGGCTTTATATATCTTGTGGAAAGGACGAAACACCGACTTGCTGA
GTCGCACACACGTTTTAGAGCTAGAAATAGCAAGTTAAAATAAGGCTAGTCCGTTATCAACTTGAAAAAG
TGGCACCGAGTCGGTGCTTTTTTAAGCTTGGCGTAACTAGATCTTGAGACAAATGGCAGTATTCATCCAC
AATTTTAAAAGAAAAGGGGGGATTGGGGGGTACAGTGCAGGGGAAAGAATAGTAGACATAATAGCAACAG
ACATACAAACTAAAGAATTACAAAAACAAATTACAAAAATTCAAAATTTTCGGGTTTATTACAGGGACAG
CAGAGATCCACTTTGGCGCCGGCTCGAGGGGGCCCGGGTGCAAAGATGGATAAAGTTTTAAACAGAGAGG
AATCTTTGCAGCTAATGGACCTTCTAGGTCTTGAAAGGAGTGGGAATTGGCTCCGGTGCCCGTCAGTGGG
CAGAGCGCACATCGCCCACAGTCCCCGAGAAGTTGGGGGGAGGGGTCGGCAATTGATCCGGTGCCTAGAG
AAGGTGGCGCGGGGTAAACTGGGAAAGTGATGTCGTGTACTGGCTCCGCCTTTTTCCCGAGGGTGGGGGA
GAACCGTATATAAGTGCAGTAGTCGCCGTGAACGTTCTTTTTCGCAACGGGTTTGCCGCCAGAACACAGG
TAAGTGCCGTGTGTGGTTCCCGCGGGCCTGGCCTCTTTACGGGTTATGGCCCTTGCGTGCCTTGAATTAC
TTCCACCTGGCTGCAGTACGTGATTCTTGATCCCGAGCTTCGGGTTGGAAGTGGGTGGGAGAGTTCGAGG
CCTTGCGCTTAAGGAGCCCCTTCGCCTCGTGCTTGAGTTGAGGCCTGGCCTGGGCGCTGGGGCCGCCGCG
TGCGAATCTGGTGGCACCTTCGCGCCTGTCTCGCTGCTTTCGATAAGTCTCTAGCCATTTAAAATTTTTG
ATGACCTGCTGCGACGCTTTTTTTCTGGCAAGATAGTCTTGTAAATGCGGGCCAAGATCTGCACACTGGT
ATTTCGGTTTTTGGGGCCGCGGGCGGCGACGGGGCCCGTGCGTCCCAGCGCACATGTTCGGCGAGGCGGG
GCCTGCGAGCGCGGCCACCGAGAATCGGACGGGGGTAGTCTCAAGCTGGCCGGCCTGCTCTGGTGCCTGG
CCTCGCGCCGCCGTGTATCGCCCCGCCCTGGGCGGCAAGGCTGGCCCGGTCGGCACCAGTTGCGTGAGCG
GAAAGATGGCCGCTTCCCGGCCCTGCTGCAGGGAGCTCAAAATGGAGGACGCGGCGCTCGGGAGAGCGGG
CGGGTGAGTCACCCACACAAAGGAAAAGGGCCTTTCCGTCCTCAGCCGTCGCTTCATGTGACTCCACGGA
GTACCGGGCGCCGTCCAGGCACCTCGATTAGTTCTCGAGCTTTTGGAGTACGTCGTCTTTAGGTTGGGGG
GAGGGGTTTTATGCGATGGAGTTTCCCCACACTGAGTGGGTGGAGACTGAAGTTAGGCCAGCTTGGCACT
TGATGTAATTCTCCTTGGAATTTGCCCTTTTTGAGTTTGGATCTTGGTTCATTCTCAAGCCTCAGACAGT
GGTTCAAAGTTTTTTTCTTCCATTTCAGGTGTCGTGACGTACGGCCACCATGACCGAGTACAAGCCCACG
GTGCGCCTCGCCACCCGCGACGACGTCCCCAGGGCCGTACGCACCCTCGCCGCCGCGTTCGCCGACTACC
CCGCCACGCGCCACACCGTCGATCCGGACCGCCACATCGAGCGGGTCACCGAGCTGCAAGAACTCTTCCT
CACGCGCGTCGGGCTCGACATCGGCAAGGTGTGGGTCGCGGACGACGGCGCCGCCGTGGCGGTCTGGACC
ACGCCGGAGAGCGTCGAAGCGGGGGCGGTGTTCGCCGAGATCGGCCCGCGCATGGCCGAGTTGAGCGGTT
CCCGGCTGGCCGCGCAGCAACAGATGGAAGGCCTCCTGGCGCCGCACCGGCCCAAGGAGCCCGCGTGGTT
CCTGGCCACCGTCGGAGTCTCGCCCGACCACCAGGGCAAGGGTCTGGGCAGCGCCGTCGTGCTCCCCGGA
GTGGAGGCGGCCGAGCGCGCCGGGGTGCCCGCCTTCCTGGAGACCTCCGCGCCCCGCAACCTCCCCTTCT
ACGAGCGGCTCGGCTTCACCGTCACCGCCGACGTCGAGGTGCCCGAAGGACCGCGCACCTGGTGCATGAC
CCGCAAGCCCGGTGCCTGAACGCGTTAAGTCGACAATCAACCTCTGGATTACAAAATTTGTGAAAGATTG
ACTGGTATTCTTAACTATGTTGCTCCTTTTACGCTATGTGGATACGCTGCTTTAATGCCTTTGTATCATG
CTATTGCTTCCCGTATGGCTTTCATTTTCTCCTCCTTGTATAAATCCTGGTTGCTGTCTCTTTATGAGGA
GTTGTGGCCCGTTGTCAGGCAACGTGGCGTGGTGTGCACTGTGTTTGCTGACGCAACCCCCACTGGTTGG
GGCATTGCCACCACCTGTCAGCTCCTTTCCGGGACTTTCGCTTTCCCCCTCCCTATTGCCACGGCGGAAC
TCATCGCCGCCTGCCTTGCCCGCTGCTGGACAGGGGCTCGGCTGTTGGGCACTGACAATTCCGTGGTGTT
GTCGGGGAAATCATCGTCCTTTCCTTGGCTGCTCGCCTGTGTTGCCACCTGGATTCTGCGCGGGACGTCC
TTCTGCTACGTCCCTTCGGCCCTCAATCCAGCGGACCTTCCTTCCCGCGGCCTGCTGCCGGCTCTGCGGC
CTCTTCCGCGTCTTCGCCTTCGCCCTCAGACGAGTCGGATCTCCCTTTGGGCCGCCTCCCCGCGTCGACT
TTAAGACCAATGACTTACAAGGCAGCTGTAGATCTTAGCCACTTTTTAAAAGAAAAGGGGGGACTGGAAG
GGCTAATTCACTCCCAACGAAGACAAGATCTGCTTTTTGCTTGTACTGGGTCTCTCTGGTTAGACCAGAT
CTGAGCCTGGGAGCTCTCTGGCTAACTAGGGAACCCACTGCTTAAGCCTCAATAAAGCTTGCCTTGAGTG
CTTCAAGTAGTGTGTGCCCGTCTGTTGTGTGACTCTGGTAACTAGAGATCCCTCAGACCCTTTTAGTCAG
TGTGGAAAATCTCTAGCAGTACGTATAGTAGTTCATGTCATCTTATTATTCAGTATTTATAACTTGCAAA
GAAATGAATATCAGAGAGTGAGAGGAACTTGTTTATTGCAGCTTATAATGGTTACAAATAAAGCAATAGC
ATCACAAATTTCACAAATAAAGCATTTTTTTCACTGCATTCTAGTTGTGGTTTGTCCAAACTCATCAATG
TATCTTATCATGTCTGGCTCTAGCTATCCCGCCCCTAACTCCGCCCATCCCGCCCCTAACTCCGCCCAGT
TCCGCCCATTCTCCGCCCCATGGCTGACTAATTTTTTTTATTTATGCAGAGGCCGAGGCCGCCTCGGCCT
CTGAGCTATTCCAGAAGTAGTGAGGAGGCTTTTTTGGAGGCCTAGGGACGTACCCAATTCGCCCTATAGT
GAGTCGTATTACGCGCGCTCACTGGCCGTCGTTTTACAACGTCGTGACTGGGAAAACCCTGGCGTTACCC
AACTTAATCGCCTTGCAGCACATCCCCCTTTCGCCAGCTGGCGTAATAGCGAAGAGGCCCGCACCGATCG
CCCTTCCCAACAGTTGCGCAGCCTGAATGGCGAATGGG
[124 nt withheld, positions 4099-4222]
C
[91 nt withheld, positions 4224-4314]
A
[49 nt withheld, positions 4316-4364]
CCTTTGACGTTGGAGTCCACGTTCTTT
[37 nt withheld, positions 4392-4428]
ACCCTATCTCGGTCTATTCTTTTGATTTATAAGGGATTTTGCCGATTTCGGCCTATTGGTTAAAAAATGA
GCTGATTTAACAAAAATTTAACGCGAATTTTAACAAAATATTAACGCTTACAATTTAGGTGGCACTTTTC
GGGGAAATGTGCGCGGAACCCCTATTTGTTTATTTTTCTAAATACATTCAAATATGTATCCGCTCATGAG
ACAATAACCCTGATAAATGCTTCAATAATATTGAAAAAGGAAGAGTATGAGTATTCAACATTTCCGTGTC
GCCCTTATTCCCTTTTTTGCGGCATTTTGCCTTCCTGTTTTTGCTCACCCAGAAACGCTGGTGAAAGTAA
AAGATGCTGAAGATCAGTTGGGTGCACGAGTGGGTTACATCGAACTGGATCTCAACAGCGGTAAGATCCT
TGAGAGTTTTCGCCCCGAAGAACGTTTTCCAATGATGAGCACTTTTAAAGTTCTGCTATGTGGCGCGGTA
TTATCCCGTATTGACGCCGGGCAAGAGCAACTCGGTCGCCGCATACACTATTCTCAGAATGACTTGGTTG
AGTACTCACCAGTCACAGAAAAGCATCTTACGGATGGCATGACAGTAAGAGAATTATGCAGTGCTGCCAT
AACCATGAGTGATAACACTGCGGCCAACTTACTTCTGACAACGATCGGAGGACCGAAGGAGCTAACCGCT
TTTTTGCACAACATGGGGGATCATGTAACTCGCCTTGATCGTTGGGAACCGGAGCTGAATGAAGCCATAC
CAAACGACGAGCGTGACACCACGATGCCTGTAGCAATGGCAACAACGTTGCGCAAACTATTAACTGGCGA
ACTACTTACTCTAGCTTCCCGGCAACAATTAATAGACTGGATGGAGGCGGATAAAGTTGCAGGACCACTT
CTGCGCTCGGCCCTTCCGGCTGGCTGGTTTATTGCTGATAAATCTGGAGCCGGTGAGCGTGGGTCTCGCG
GTATCATTGCAGCACTGGGGCCAGATGGTAAGCCCTCCCGTATCGTAGTTATCTACACGACGGGGAGTCA
GGCAACTATGGATGAACGAAATAGACAGATCGCTGAGATAGGTGCCTCACTGATTAAGCATTGGTAACTG
TCAGACCAAGTTTACTCATATATACTTTAGATTGATTTAAAACTTCATTTTTAATTTAAAAGGATCTAGG
TGAAGATCCTTTTTGATAATCTCATGACCAAAATCCCTTAACGTGAGTTTTCGTTCCACTGAGCGTCAGA
CCCCGTAGAAAAGATCAAAGGATCTTCTTGAGATCCTTTTTTTCTGCGCGTAATCTGCTGCTTGCAAACA
AAAAAACCACCGCTACCAGCGGTGGTTTGTTTGCCGGATCAAGAGCTACCAACTCTTTTTCCGAAGGTAA
CTGGCTTCAGCAGAGCGCAGATACCAAATACTGTTCTTCTAGTGTAGCCGTAGTTAGGCCACCACTTCAA
GAACTCTGTAGCACCGCCTACATACCTCGCTCTGCTAATCCTGTTACCAGTGGCTGCTGCCAGTGGCGAT
AAGTCGTGTCTTACCGGGTTGGACTCAAGACGATAGTTACCGGATAAGGCGCAGCGGTCGGGCTGAACGG
GGGGTTCGTGCACACAGCCCAGCTTGGAGCGAACGACCTACACCGAACTGAGATACCTACAGCGTGAGCT
ATGAGAAAGCGCCACGCTTCCCGAAGGGAGAAAGGCGGACAGGTATCCGGTAAGCGGCAGGGTCGGAACA
GGAGAGCGCACGAGGGAGCTTCCAGGGGGAAACGCCTGGTATCTTTATAGTCCTGTCGGGTTTCGCCACC
TCTGACTTGAGCGTCGATTTTTGTGATGCTCGTCAGGGGGGCGGAGCCTATGGAAAAACGCCAGCAACGC
GGCCTTTTTACGGTTCCTGGCCTTTTGCTGGCCTTTTGCTCACATGTTCTTTCCTGCGTTATCCCCTGAT
TCTGTGGATAACCGTATTACCGCCTTTGAGTGAGCTGATACCGCTCGCCGCAGCCGAACGACCGAGCGCA
GCGAGTCAGTGAGCGAGGAAGCGGAAGAGCGCCCAATACGCAAACCGCCTCTCCCCGCGCGTTGGCCGAT
TCATTAATGCAGCTGGCACGACAGGTTTCCCGACTGGAAAGCGGGCAGTGAGCGCAACGCAATTAATGTG
AGTTAGCTCACTCATTAGGCACCCCAGGCTTTACACTTTATGCTTCCGGCTCGTATGTTGTGTGGAATTG
TGAGCGGATAACAATTTCACACAGGAAACAGCTATGACCATGATTACGCCAAGCGCGCAATTAACCCTCA
CTAAAGGGAACAAAAGCTGGAGCTGCAAGCTTAATGTAGTCTTATGCAATACTCTTGTAGTCTTGCAACA
TGGTAACGATGAGTTAGCAACATGCCTTACAAGGAGAGAAAAAGCACCGTGCATGCCGATTGGTGGAAGT
AAGGTGGTACGATCGTGCCTTATTAGGAAGGCAACAGACGGGTCTGACATGGATTGGACGAACCACTGAA
TTGCCGCATTGCAGAGATATTGTATTTAAGTGCCTAGCTCGATACATAAACGGGTCTCTCTGGTTAGACC
AGATCTGAGCCTGGGAGCTCTCTGGCTAACTAGGGAACCCACTGCTTAAGCCTCAATAAAGCTTGCCTTG
AGTGCTTCAAGTAGTGTGTGCCCGTCTGTTGTGTGACTCTGGTAACTAGAGATCCCTCAGACCCTTTTAG
TCAGTGTGGAAAATCTCTAGCAGTGGCGCCCGAACAGGGACTTGAAAGCGAAAGGGAAACCAGAGGAGCT
CTCTCGACGCAGGACTCGGCTTGCTGAAGCGCGCACGGCAAGAGGCGAGGGGCGGCGACTGGTGAGTACG
CCAAAAATTTTGACTAGCGGAGGCTAGAAGGAGAGAGATGGGTGCGAGAGCGTCAGTATTAAGCGGGGGA
GAATTAGATCGCGATGGGAAAAAATTCGGTTAAGGCCAGGGGGAAAGAAAAAATATAAATTAAAACATAT
AGTATGGGCAAGCAGGGAGCTAGAACGATTCGCAGTTAATCCTGGCCTGTTAGAAACATCAGAAGGCTGT
AGACAAATACTGGGACAGCTACAACCATCCCTTCAGACAGGATCAGAAGAACTTAGATCATTATATAATA
CAGTAGCAACCCTCTATTGTGTGCATCAAAGGATAGAGATAAAAGACACCAAGGAAGCTTTAGACAAGAT
AGAGGAAGAGCAAAACAAAAGTAAGACCACCGCACAGCAAGCGGCCGCTGATCTTCAGACCTGGAGGAGG
AGATATGAGGGACAATTGGAGAAGTGAATTATATAAATATAAAGTAGTAAAAATTGAACCATTAGGAGTA
GCACCCACCAAGGCAAAGAGAAGAGTGGTGCAGAGAGAAAAAAGAGCAGTGGGAATAGGAGCTTTGTTCC
TTGGGTTCTTGGGAGCAGCAGGAAGCACTATGGGCGCAGCGTCAATGACGCTGACGGTACAGGCCAGACA
ATTATTGTCTGGTATAGTGCAGCAGCAGAACAATTTGCTGAGGGCTATTGAGGCGCAACAGCATCTGTTG
CAACTCACAGTCTGGGGCATCAAGCAGCTCCAGGCAAGAATCCTGGCTGTGGAAAGATACCTAAAGGATC
AACAGCTCCTGGGGATTTGGGGTTGCTCTGGAAAACTCATTTGCACCACTGCTGTGCCTTGGAATGCTAG
TTGGAGTAATAAATCTCTGGAACAGATTTGGAATCACACGACCTGGATGGAGTGGGACAGAGAAATTAAC
AATTACACAAGCTTAATACACTCCTTAATTGAAGAATCGCAAAACCAGCAAGAAAAGAATGAACAAGAAT
TATTGGAATTAGATAAATGGGCAAGTTTGTGGAATTGGTTTAACA
